>Addgene plasmid #146204 | pAc5.1B-lambdaN-HA-DmMe31B-Q281AH284A_E | depositor full sequence | sequence record 288649 | Full Sequence
CTTCAAGGAATTAATTCTATATTCTAAAAACACAAATGATACTTCTAAAAAAAATCATGAATGGCATCAA
CTCTGAATCAAATCTTTGCAGATGCACCTACTTCTCATTTCCACTGTCACATCATTTTTCCAGATCTCGC
TGCCTGTTATGTGGCCCACAAACCAAGACACGTTTTATGGCCATTAAAGCTGGCTGATCGTCGCCAAACA
CCAAATACATATCAATATGTACATTCGAGAAAGAAGCGATCAAAGAAGCGTCTTCGGGCGAGTAGGAGAA
TGCGGAGGAGAAGGAGAACGAGCTGATCTAGTATCTCTCCACAATCCAATGCCAACTGACCAACTGGCCA
TATTCGGAGCAATTTGAAGCCAATTTCCATCGCCTGGCGATCGCTCCATTCTTGGCTATATGTTTTTCAC
CGTTCCCGGGGCCATTTTCAAAGACTCGTCGGTAAGATAAGATTGTGTCACTCGCTGTCTCTCTTCATTT
GTCGAAGAATGCTGAGGAATTTCGCGATGACGTCGGCGAGTATTTTGAAGAATGAGAATAATTTGTATTT
ATACGAAAATCAGTTAGTGGAATTTTCTACAAAAACATGTTATCTATAGATAATTTTGTTGCAAAATATG
TTGACTATGACAAAGATTGTATGTATATACCTTTAATGTATTCTCATTTTCTTATGTATTTATAATGGCA
ATGATGATACTGATGATATTTTAAGATGATGCCAGACCACAGGCTGATTTCTGCGTCTTTTGCCGAACGC
AGTGCATGTGCGGTTGTTGTTTTTTGGAATAGTTTCAATTTTCGGACTGTCCGCTTTGATTTCAGTTTCT
TGGCTTATTCAAAAAGCAAAGTAAAGCCAAAAAAGCGAGATGGCAATACCAAATGCGGCAAAACGGTAGT
GGAAGGAAAGGGGTGCGGGGCAGCGGAAGGAAGGGTGGGGCGGGGCGTGGCGGGGTCTGTGGCTGGGCGC
GACGTCACCGACGTTGGAGCCACTCCTTTGACCATGTGTGCGTGTGTGTATTATTCGTGTCTCGCCACTC
GCCGGTTGTTTTTTTCTTTTTATCTCGCTCTCTCTAGCGCCATCTCGTACGCATGCTCAACGCACCGCAT
GTTGCCGTGTCCTTTATGCGTCATTTTGGCTCGAAATAGGCAATTATTTAAACAAAGATTAGTCAACGAA
AACGCTAAAATAAATAAGTCTACAATATGGTTACTTATTGCCATGTGTGTGCAGCCAACGATAGCAACAA
AAGCAACAACACAGTGGCTTTCCCTCTTTCACTTTTTGTTTGCAAGCGCGTGCGAGCAAGACGGCACGAC
CGGCAAACGCAATTACGCTGACAAAGAGCAGACGAAGTTTTGGCCGAAAAACATCAAGGCGCCTGATACG
AATGCATTTGCAATAACAATTGCGATATTTAATATTGTTTATGAAGCTGTTTGACTTCAAAACACACAAA
AAAAAAAATAAAACAAATTATTTGAAAGAGAATTAGGAATCGGACAGCTTATCGTTACGGGCTAACAGCA
CACCGAGACGAAATAGCTTACCTGACGTCACAGCCTCTGGAAGAACTGCCGCCAAGCAGAGAGAGAGAGA
AAAAGAGGGAGAGCAGCTTAGACCGCATGTGCTTGTGTGTGAGGCGTCTCTCTCTTCGTCTCCTGTTTGC
GCAAACGCATAGACTGCACTGAGAAAATCGATTACCTATTTTTTATGAATGAATATTTGCACTATTACTA
TTCAAAACTATTAAGATAGCAATCACATTCAATAGCCAAATACTATACCACCTGAGCGATGCAACGAAAT
GATCAATTTGAGCAAAAATGCTGCATATTTAGGACGGCATCATTATAGAAATGCTTCTTGCTGTGTACTT
TTCTCTCGTCTGGCAGCTGTTTCGCCGTTATTGTTAAAACCGGCTTAAGTTAGGTGTGTTTTCTACGACT
AGTGATGCCCCTACTAGAAGATGTGTGTTGCACAAATGTCCCTGAATAACCAATTTGAAGTGCAGATAGC
AGTAAACGTAAGCTAATATGAATATTATTTAACTGTAATGTTTTAATATCGCTGGACATTACTAATAAAC
CCACTATAAACACATGTACATATGTATGTTTTGGCATACAATGAGTAGTTGGGGAAAAAATGTGTAAAAG
CACCGTGACCATCACAGCATAAAGATAACCAGCTGAAGTATCGAATATGAGTAACCCCCAAATTGAATCA
CATGCCGCAACTGATAGGACCCATGGAAGTACACTCTTCATGGCGATATACAAGACACACACAAGCACGA
ACACCCAGTTGCGGAGGAAATTCTCCGTAAATGAAAACCCAATCGGCGAACAATTCATACCCATATATGG
TAAAAGTTTTGAACGCGACTTGAGAGCGGAGAGCATTGCGGCTGATAAGGTTTTAGCGCTAAGCGGGCTT
TATAAAACGGGCTGCGGGACCAGTTTTCATATCACTACCGTTTGAGTTCTTGTGCTGTGTGGATACTCCT
CCCGACACAAAGCCGCTCCATCAGCCAGCAGTCGTCTAATCCAGAGACCCCGGATCGGGGTACCAACATG
GACGCACAAACACGACGACGTGAGCGTCGCGCTGAGAAACAAGCTCAATGGAAAGCTGCAAACGGTGGAT
CTCCTCCACATATGGCTTACCCATACGATGTTCCAGATTACGCTCCTCCAAGCTTTATGATGACTGAAAA
GTTAAATTCTGGGCACACTAATTTAACAAGCAAGGGGATTATAAATGATCTTCAAATTGCTGGAAACACA
AGTGACGATATGGGCTGGAAATCAAAGCTGAAGCTGCCGCCAAAGGACAACCGATTCAAAACAACTGATG
TGACCGATACGCGAGGCAATGAATTCGAGGAGTTTTGCCTTAAAAGAGAACTGCTTATGGGTATATTCGA
GAAGGGATGGGAGCGCCCTTCGCCAATTCAGGAAGCAGCTATTCCTATAGCATTAAGTGGAAAAGATGTG
CTGGCTCGGGCCAAGAACGGCACAGGCAAGACAGGAGCCTACTGCATCCCAGTTTTAGAACAAATCGACC
CAACCAAGGACTACATTCAGGCACTTGTGATGGTCCCCACCCGAGAGTTGGCGCTACAAACCTCACAGAT
ATGTATTGAGCTGGCGAAACATCTTGATATCCGGGTAATGGTCACAACGGGAGGTACCATTCTAAAGGAT
GACATTCTTCGTATTTATCAAAAAGTACAATTAATTATTGCCACTCCCGGACGAATATTAGATCTGATGG
ATAAGAAAGTTGCCGATATGTCGCATTGCAGAATATTAGTTTTGGATGAGGCCGATAAGCTATTGTCGCT
TGATTTTCAAGGCATGCTGGATCATGTTATACTAAAGTTACCAAAGGATCCACAGATCTTGCTATTTTCC
GCAACATTTCCACTAACAGTCAAGAATTTCATGGAGAAGCATTTACGCGAGCCTTACGAGATCAACCTGA
TGGAGGAGCTAACACTGAAGGGTGTCACTCAGTACTATGCATTCGTACAGGAGCGCGCGAAAGTAGCCTG
CTTGAATACGCTCTTTTCGAAGCTGCAGATCAATCAGTCTATCATATTCTGCAATTCCACGCAACGTGTC
GAGCTATTGGCCAAAAAGATCACAGAGCTTGGATATTGCTGTTACTATATACACGCTAAGATGGCCCAGG
CACACAGAAATCGAGTATTCCACGATTTCCGCCAAGGACTCTGTCGCAATCTGGTGTGCTCCGACCTGTT
CACCCGTGGTATCGACGTGCAGGCCGTGAATGTAGTGATCAATTTCGATTTCCCACGAATGGCAGAGACA
TACTTGCATCGAATTGGTCGCTCAGGACGTTTCGATCATTTGGGTATTGCTATTAATCTGATAACCTACG
AGGATCGGCTTGATCTGCATCGGATTGAAAAAGAACTTGGAACCGAAATAAAGCCTATTCCGAAGGTCAT
AGACCCCGCCCTTTATGTCGCAAACGTTGGCGCATCCGTTGGCGATACTTGCAACAACAGTGATCTGAAT
AATTCTGCGAACGAGGAGGGCAACGTTAGCAAATAAGCGGCCGCTCGAGTCTAGAGGGCCCGCGGTTCGA
AGGTAAGCCTATCCCTAACCCTCTCCTCGGTCTCGATTCTACGCGTACCGGTCATCATCACCATCACCAT
TGAGTTTAAACCCGCTGATCAGCCTCGACTGTGCCTTCTAAGGCCTGAGCTCGCTGATCAGCCTCGATCG
AGGATCCAGACATGATAAGATACATTGATGAGTTTGGACAAACCACAACTAGAATGCAGTGAAAAAAATG
CTTTATTTGTGAAATTTGTGATGCTATTGCTTTATTTGTAACCATTATAAGCTGCAATAAACAAGTTAAC
AACAACAATTGCATTCATTTTATGTTTCAGGTTCAGGGGGAGGTGTGGGAGGTTTTTTAAAGCAAGTAAA
ACCTCTACAAATGTGGTATGGCTGATTATGATCAGTCGACCGATGCCCTTGAGAGCCTTCAACCCAGTCA
GCTCCTTCCGGTGGGCGCGGGGCATGACTATCGTCGCCGCACTTATGACTGTCTTCTTTATCATGCAACT
CGTAGGACAGGTGCCGGCAGCGCTCTGGGTCATTTTCGGCGAGGACCGCTTTCGCTGGAGCGCGACGATG
ATCGGCCTGTCGCTTGCGGTATTCGGAATCTTGCACGCCCTCGCTCAAGCCTTCGTCACTGGTCCCGCCA
CCAAACGTTTCGGCGAGAAGCAGGCCATTATCGCCGGCATGGCGGCCGACGCGCTGGGCTACGTCTTGCT
GGCGTTCGCGACGCGAGGCTGGATGGCCTTCCCCATTATGATTCTTCTCGCTTCCGGCGGCATCGGGATG
CCCGCGTTGCAGGCCATGCTGTCCAGGCAGGTAGATGACGACCATCAGGGACAGCTTCAAGGATCGCTCG
CGGCTCTTACCAGCCAGCAAAAGGCCAGGAACCGTAAAAAGGCCGCGTTGCTGGCGTTTTTCCATAGGCT
CCGCCCCCCTGACGAGCATCACAAAAATCGACGCTCAAGTCAGAGGTGGCGAAACCCGACAGGACTATAA
AGATACCAGGCGTTTCCCCCTGGAAGCTCCCTCGTGCGCTCTCCTGTTCCGACCCTGCCGCTTACCGGAT
ACCTGTCCGCCTTTCTCCCTTCGGGAAGCGTGGCGCTTTCTCAATGCTCACGCTGTAGGTATCTCAGTTC
GGTGTAGGTCGTTCGCTCCAAGCTGGGCTGTGTGCACGAACCCCCCGTTCAGCCCGACCGCTGCGCCTTA
TCCGGTAACTATCGTCTTGAGTCCAACCCGGTAAGACACGACTTATCGCCACTGGCAGCAGCCACTGGTA
ACAGGATTAGCAGAGCGAGGTATGTAGGCGGTGCTACAGAGTTCTTGAAGTGGTGGCCTAACTACGGCTA
CACTAGAAGGACAGTATTTGGTATCTGCGCTCTGCTGAAGCCAGTTACCTTCGGAAAAAGAGTTGGTAGC
TCTTGATCCGGCAAACAAACCACCGCTGGTAGCGGTGGTTTTTTTGTTTGCAAGCAGCAGATTACGCGCA
GAAAAAAAGGATCTCAAGAAGATCCTTTGATCTTTTCTACGGGGTCTGACGCTCAGTGGAACGAAAACTC
ACGTTAAGGGATTTTGGTCATGAGATTATCAAAAAGGATCTTCACCTAGATCCTTTTAAATTAAAAATGA
AGTTTTAAATCAATCTAAAGTATATATGAGTAAACTTGGTCTGACAGTTACCAATGCTTAATCAGTGAGG
CACCTATCTCAGCGATCTGTCTATTTCGTTCATCCATAGTTGCCTGACTCCCCGTCGTGTAGATAACTAC
GATACGGGAGGGCTTACCATCTGGCCCCAGTGCTGCAATGATACCGCGAGACCCACGCTCACCGGCTCCA
GATTTATCAGCAATAAACCAGCCAGCCGGAAGGGCCGAGCGCAGAAGTGGTCCTGCAACTTTATCCGCCT
CCATCCAGTCTATTAATTGTTGCCGGGAAGCTAGAGTAAGTAGTTCGCCAGTTAATAGTTTGCGCAACGT
TGTTGCCATTGCTGCAGGCATCGTGGTGTCACGCTCGTCGTTTGGTATGGCTTCATTCAGCTCCGGTTCC
CAACGATCAAGGCGAGTTACATGATCCCCCATGTTGTGCAAAAAAGCGGTTAGCTCCTTCGGTCCTCCGA
TCGTTGTCAGAAGTAAGTTGGCCGCAGTGTTATCACTCATGGTTATGGCAGCACTGCATAATTCTCTTAC
TGTCATGCCATCCGTAAGATGCTTTTCTGTGACTGGTGAGTACTCAACCAAGTCATTCTGAGAATAGTGT
ATGCGGCGACCGAGTTGCTCTTGCCCGGCGTCAACACGGGATAATACCGCGCCACATAGCAGAACTTTAA
AAGTGCTCATCATTGGAAAACGTTCTTCGGGGCGAAAACTCTCAAGGATCTTACCGCTGTTGAGATCCAG
TTCGATGTAACCCACTCGTGCACCCAACTGATCTTCAGCATCTTTTACTTTCACCAGCGTTTCTGGGTGA
GCAAAAACAGGAAGGCAAAATGCCGCAAAAAAGGGAATAAGGGCGACACGGAAATGTTGAATACTCATAC
TCTTCCTTTTTCAATATTATTGAAGCATTTATCAGGGTTATTGTCTCATGAGCGGATACATATTTGAATG
TATTTAGAAAAATAAACAAATAGGGGTTCCGCGCACATTTCCCCGAAAAGTGCCACCTGACGTCTAAGAA
ACCATTATTATCATGACATTAACCTATAAAAATAGGCGTATCACGAGGCCCTTTCGT
Features (pLannotate 1.2.2; 11 found; start..end, strand, type, name):
     56..2568    +  promoter       Ac5 promoter: Drosophila melanogaster actin 5C promoter
   2588..2653    +  CDS            N (fragment): REGN_LAMBD - Experimental evidence at protein level: Swiss-Prot protein existence level 1. Plays a role as a transcriptional antitermination factor that allows the virus to initiate its lytic phase. Activates expression of the delayed viral early genes by modifying host RNA polymerase (RNAP) into a form that is resistant to termination signals. This antitermination function requires the host NusA protein which serves to stabilize the interaction between antitermination protein N and host RNA polymerase. From Escherichia phage lambda (Bacteriophage lambda).
   2678..2704    +  CDS            3xHA (fragment): three tandem HA epitope tags
   2717..4093    +  CDS            me31B: DDX6_DROME - Experimental evidence at protein level: Swiss-Prot protein existence level 1. ATP-dependent RNA helicase which is a core component of a variety of ribonucleoprotein complexes (RNPs) that play critical roles in translational repression and mRNA decapping during embryogenesis, oogenesis, neurogenesis and neurotransmission (PubMed:11546740, PubMed:16256742, PubMed:17178403, PubMed:18590813, PubMed:21267420, PubMed:21447556, PubMed:28875934, PubMed:28388438, PubMed:17982591, PubMed:31114929). Recruits core components and translational repressors to some RNP complexes, and mediates RNP
   4132..4173    +  CDS            V5 tag: epitope tag from simian virus 5
   4273..4407    -  polyA_signal   SV40 poly(A) signal: SV40 polyadenylation signal
   4430..4514    -  CDS            large T antigen (fragment): large T antigen from SV40 (simian virus 40)
   4515..4985    +  CDS            TcR (fragment): tetracycline efflux protein; tet; confers resistance to tetracycline
   5029..5617    -  rep_origin     ori: high-copy-number ColE1/pMB1/pBR322/pUC origin of replication
   5788..6648    -  CDS            AmpR: β-lactamase; bla; confers resistance to ampicillin, carbenicillin, and related antibiotics
   6649..6753    -  promoter       AmpR promoter: bla
