[The description below was written by a language model from this plasmid's Addgene catalogue record and pLannotate feature annotations shown in this document.]
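Description:
pAc5.1B-lambdaN-HA-DmMe31B-Q281AH284A_E is an insect-cell expression plasmid of 6,847 nt for producing a mutant form of the Drosophila melanogaster DEAD-box RNA helicase Me31B (the DDX6 orthologue). The catalogue lists the backbone as unknown, although the name and the annotated parts point to a pAc5.1-type vector. It is maintained in E. coli through a ColE1/pUC-family origin and selected with ampicillin via the AmpR (β-lactamase) gene and its own promoter. The record describes it as low copy even though the annotated origin is of the high-copy type. A partial tetracycline-resistance fragment and a short SV40 large T antigen fragment are also detected and appear to be non-functional backbone remnants.

Expression is driven by the constitutive Drosophila actin 5C (Ac5) promoter. Downstream lies a short fragment of the bacteriophage lambda N protein, followed by an HA epitope (annotated as a partial 3xHA match), then the me31B coding sequence, with an SV40 polyadenylation signal after it. A vector-derived V5 tag is annotated after the insert, but the record does not show whether it is translated in frame with it. The lambda N peptide binds BoxB RNA hairpins, so a fusion of this kind is typically used to tether the protein to a BoxB-containing reporter mRNA in fly cells, while HA allows detection or immunoprecipitation. The record itself states only insect expression as the purpose.

The insert carries the Q281A and H284A substitutions named in the title. Relative to the NCBI reference it also carries one silent change (A1101G) and two amino-acid changes (G390D and F405L). The associated study concerns the mutually exclusive binding of the P-body components EDC3 and Tral to Me31B, suggesting that the double mutant was designed to probe that interaction surface. The depositor sequence may be theoretical rather than fully verified.
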