Addgene plasmid #146204: pAc5.1B-lambdaN-HA-DmMe31B-Q281AH284A_E
Purpose: Insect Expression of DmMe31B-Q281AH284A
Depositing lab: Elisa Izaurralde. Depositing organization: Max Planck Institute for Developmental Biology. Publication: Structural basis for the mutually exclusive anchoring of P body components EDC3 and Tral to the DEAD box protein DDX6/Me31B. Tritschler F, Braun JE, Eulalio A, Truffault V, Izaurralde E, Weichenrieder O. Mol Cell. 2009 Mar 13. 33(5):661-8. 10.1016/j.molcel.2009.02.014 PubMed 19285948.
Backbone
  Vector backbone: Unknown
  Vector type: Insect Expression
Growth in bacteria
  Bacterial resistance: Ampicillin, 100 μg/mL
  Growth temperature: 37°C
  Growth strain: DH5alpha
  Copy number: Low Copy
Gene/Insert
  Gene/Insert name: DmMe31B-Q281AH284A
  Species: D. melanogaster (fly)
  Mutation: one silent mutation A1101G and two non silent mutations G390D and F405L compared to the sequence given by NCBI: NM_078809.3
  Entrez Gene: me31B (a.k.a. Dmel_CG4916, CG4916, DDX6, Dhh1p/Me31b, DmRH3, Dmel\CG4916, ME31B, Mat31B, Me31B, Me31b, l(2)k06607, me31b)
  Cloning method: Unknown
Terms and licenses: Academic/Nonprofit Terms; Industry Terms: Not Available to Industry
Depositor comments: Plasmids from this collection were made available to the research community and donated after the lab closed. Please note that the sequence provided by the depositing laboratory may be theoretical/predicted or based on Sanger sequencing results. There may be discrepancies between sequencing results obtained by Addgene and the depositor sequence. If an Addgene verified sequence is not available, please contact before placing your order to request that our lab fully sequence the plasmid.
How to cite: pAc5.1B-lambdaN-HA-DmMe31B-Q281AH284A_E was a gift from Elisa Izaurralde (Addgene plasmid # 146204 ; http://n2t.net/addgene:146204 ; RRID:Addgene_146204)
